>Addgene plasmid #215961 | AA427 | addgene full sequence | sequence record 431415 | Addgene NGS Result
TCGCGCGTTTCGGTGATGACGGTGAAAACCTCTGACACATGCAGCTCCCGGAGACGGTCACAGCTTGTCT
GTAAGCGGATGCCGGGAGCAGACAAGCCCGTCAGGGCGCGTCAGCGGGTGTTGGCGGGTGTCGGGGCTGG
CTTAACTATGCGGCATCAGAGCAGATTGTACTGAGAGTGCACCATATGCGGTGTGAAATACCGCACAGAT
GCGTAAGGAGAAAATACCGCATCAGGCGCCATTCGCCATTCAGGCTGCGCAACTGTTGGGAAGGGCGATC
GGTGCGGGCCTCTTCGCTATTACGCCAGCTGGCGAAAGGGGGATGTGCTGCAAGGCGATTAAGTTGGGTA
ACGCCAGGGTTTTCCCAGTCACGACGTTGTAAAACGACGGCCAGAGAATTCGAGCTCGGTACCTCGCGAA
TACATCTAGATGAAGACGTCAGAGAGGGCCTATTTCCCATGATTCCTTCATATTTGCATATACGATACAA
GGCTGTTAGAGAGATAATTAGAATTAATTTGACTGTAAACACAAAGATATTAGTACAAAATACGTGACGT
AGAAAGTAATAATTTCTTGGGTAGTTTGCAGTTTTAAAATTATGTTTTAAAATGGACTATCATATGCTTA
CCGTAACTTGAAAGTATTTCGATTTCTTGGCTTTATATATCTTGTGGAAAGGACGAAACACCGGAGACGC
TTTTTTGTTTGAGAGCTAGAAACGTCTCATAGCAAGTTCAAATAAGGCTAGTCCGTTATCAACTTGAAAA
AGTGGCACCGAGTCGGTGCTTTTTTGAACACGCGTCTTCATCGGATCCCGGGCCCGTCGACTGCAGAGGC
CTGCATGCAAGCTTGGTGTAATCATGGTCATAGCTGTTTCCTGTGTGAAATTGTTATCCGCTCACAATTC
CACACAACATACGAGCCGGAAGCATAAAGTGTAAAGCCTGGGGTGCCTAATGAGTGAGCTAACTCACATT
AATTGCGTTGCGCTCACTGCCCGCTTTCCAGTCGGGAAACCTGTCGTGCCAGCTGCATTAATGAATCGGC
CAACGCGCGGGGAGAGGCGGTTTGCGTATTGGGCGCTCTTCCGCTTCCTCGCTCACTGACTCGCTGCGCT
CGGTCGTTCGGCTGCGGCGAGCGGTATCAGCTCACTCAAAGGCGGTAATACGGTTATCCACAGAATCAGG
GGATAACGCAGGAAAGAACATGTGAGCAAAAGGCCAGCAAAAGGCCAGGAACCGTAAAAAGGCCGCGTTG
CTGGCGTTTTTCCATAGGCTCCGCCCCCCTGACGAGCATCACAAAAATCGACGCTCAAGTCAGAGGTGGC
GAAACCCGACAGGACTATAAAGATACCAGGCGTTTCCCCCTGGAAGCTCCCTCGTGCGCTCTCCTGTTCC
GACCCTGCCGCTTACCGGATACCTGTCCGCCTTTCTCCCTTCGGGAAGCGTGGCGCTTTCTCATAGCTCA
CGCTGTAGGTATCTCAGTTCGGTGTAGGTCGTTCGCTCCAAGCTGGGCTGTGTGCACGAACCCCCCGTTC
AGCCCGACCGCTGCGCCTTATCCGGTAACTATCGTCTTGAGTCCAACCCGGTAAGACACGACTTATCGCC
ACTGGCAGCAGCCACTGGTAACAGGATTAGCAGAGCGAGGTATGTAGGCGGTGCTACAGAGTTCTTGAAG
TGGTGGCCTAACTACGGCTACACTAGAAGAACAGTATTTGGTATCTGCGCTCTGCTGAAGCCAGTTACCT
TCGGAAAAAGAGTTGGTAGCTCTTGATCCGGCAAACAAACCACCGCTGGTAGCGGTGGTTTTTTTGTTTG
CAAGCAGCAGATTACGCGCAGAAAAAAAGGATCTCAAGAAGATCCTTTGATCTTTTCTACGGGGTCTGAC
GCTCAGTGGAACGAAAACTCACGTTAAGGGATTTTGGTCATGAGATTATCAAAAAGGATCTTCACCTAGA
TCCTTTTAAATTAAAAATGAAGTTTTAAATCAAGCCCAATCTGAATAATGTTACAACCAATTAACCAATT
CTGATTAGAAAAACTCATCGAGCATCAAATGAAACTGCAATTTATTCATATCAGGATTATCAATACCATA
TTTTTGAAAAAGCCGTTTCTGTAATGAAGGAGAAAACTCACCGAGGCAGTTCCATAGGATGGCAAGATCC
TGGTATCGGTCTGCGATTCCGACTCGTCCAACATCAATACAACCTATTAATTTCCCCTCGTCAAAAATAA
GGTTATCAAGTGAGAAATCACCATGAGTGACGACTGAATCCGGTGAGAATGGCAAAAGTTTATGCATTTC
TTTCCAGACTTGTTCAACAGGCCAGCCATTACGCTCGTCATCAAAATCACTCGCATCAACCAAACCGTTA
TTCATTCGTGATTGCGCCTGAGCGAGACGAAATACGCGATCGCTGTTAAAAGGACAATTACAAACAGGAA
TCGAATGCAACCGGCGCAGGAACACTGCCAGCGCATCAACAATATTTTCACCTGAATCAGGATATTCTTC
TAATACCTGGAATGCTGTTTTTCCGGGGATCGCAGTGGTGAGTAACCATGCATCATCAGGAGTACGGATA
AAATGCTTGATGGTCGGAAGAGGCATAAATTCCGTCAGCCAGTTTAGTCTGACCATCTCATCTGTAACAT
CATTGGCAACGCTACCTTTGCCATGTTTCAGAAACAACTCTGGCGCATCGGGCTTCCCATACAAGCGATA
GATTGTCGCACCTGATTGCCCGACATTATCGCGAGCCCATTTATACCCATATAAATCAGCATCCATGTTG
GAATTTAATCGCGGCCTCGACGTTTCCCGTTGAATATGGCTCATAACACCCCTTGTATTACTGTTTATGT
AAGCAGACAGTTTTATTGTTCATGATGATATATTTTTATCTTGTGCAATGTAACATCAGAGATTTTGAGA
CACGGGCCAGAGCTGCA
Features (pLannotate 1.2.2; 11 found; start..end, strand, type, name):
    137..236     +  misc_feature   bom (fragment): basis of mobility region from pBR322
    242..399     -  CDS            lacZα (fragment): LacZα fragment of β-galactosidase; lacZ fragment
    444..684     +  promoter       U6 promoter: RNA polymerase III promoter for human U6 snRNA
    729..789     +  misc_RNA       gRNA scaffold (fragment): guide RNA scaffold for the Streptococcus pyogenes CRISPR/Cas9 system
    891..907     -  protein_bind   lac operator: The lac repressor binds to the lac operator to inhibit transcription in E. coli. This inhibition can be relieved by adding lactose or isopropyl-β-D-thiogalactopyranoside (IPTG). lac repressor encoded by lacI
    915..945     -  promoter       lac promoter: promoter for the E. coli lac operon
    960..981     -  protein_bind   CAP binding site: CAP binding activates transcription in the presence of cAMP. E. coli catabolite activator protein
    994..1086    -  CDS            lacI (fragment): lac repressor; lacI; The lac repressor binds to the lac operator to inhibit transcription in E. coli. This inhibition can be relieved by adding lactose or isopropyl-β-D-thiogalactopyranoside (IPTG).
   1269..1857    -  rep_origin     ori: high-copy-number ColE1/pMB1/pBR322/pUC origin of replication
   2035..2844    -  CDS            KanR: aminoglycoside phosphotransferase; aph(3')-Ia; confers resistance to kanamycin in bacteria or G418 (Geneticin®) in eukaryotes
   2951..35      +  CDS            rop (fragment) (across the origin): Rop protein, which maintains plasmids at low copy number; rop
