[The description below was written by a language model from this plasmid's Addgene catalogue record and pLannotate feature annotations shown in this document.]
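Description:
AA427 is a small (about 3 kb) bacterial cloning plasmid built on the pUC57-Kan backbone that serves as a "fragment" module in the Fragmid modular vector assembly system for CRISPR reagents. It is not itself a delivery or expression vector; it stores a guide cassette intended to be combined with other Fragmid modules into a finished destination vector. The plasmid is propagated in E. coli using the high-copy ColE1/pUC-type origin and is selected with kanamycin through the aph(3')-Ia aminoglycoside phosphotransferase gene. The remaining backbone annotations (fragments of lacZα, lacI, bom and rop, along with the lac promoter, lac operator and CAP binding site) are remnants of the pUC-style cloning region that flank the insert and have no stated role in the cassette's function.

The payload consists of a human U6 promoter (U6_v1), an RNA polymerase III promoter commonly used to drive small RNA transcription in mammalian cells, followed by two BsmBI sites (BsmBI_v0 and BsmBI_v5) and a Streptococcus pyogenes Cas9 tracrRNA/guide scaffold variant (trRNA_v6). BsmBI is a type IIS restriction enzyme, so this arrangement is consistent with a placeholder between promoter and scaffold for inserting guide sequences; no guide sequence is specified in the record. The scaffold is annotated only as a partial match to the standard SpCas9 scaffold, in keeping with its being a variant version. According to the stated purpose, this cassette design enables iBar UMIs, that is, internal barcodes serving as unique molecular identifiers associated with guides, which are useful for tracking independent events in pooled CRISPR screens. The record does not detail exactly where the barcode is placed.
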