Addgene plasmid #215961: AA427
Purpose: Fragmid fragment: (guide cassette) enables iBar UMIs
Depositing lab: John Doench. Depositing organization: Broad Institute. Publication: Modular vector assembly enables rapid assessment of emerging CRISPR technologies. McGee AV, Liu YV, Griffith AL, Szegletes ZM, Wen B, Kraus C, Miller NW, Steger RJ, Escude Velasco B, Bosch JA, Zirin JD, Viswanatha R, Sontheimer EJ, Goodale A, Greene MA, Green TM, Doench JG. Cell Genom. 2024 Mar 13;4(3):100519. doi: 10.1016/j.xgen.2024.100519. PubMed 38484704.
Backbone
  Vector backbone: pUC57-Kan
  Vector type: CRISPR ; Fragment
Growth in bacteria
  Bacterial resistance: Kanamycin, 50 μg/mL
  Growth temperature: 37°C
  Growth strain: DH5alpha
  Copy number: Unknown
Gene/Insert
  Gene/Insert name: U6_v1; BsmBI_v0; BsmBI_v5; trRNA_v6 [Sp]
  gRNA/shRNA sequence: Unspecified
  Species: Streptococcus pyogenes
  Cloning method: Unknown
Resource information
  A portion of this plasmid was derived from a plasmid made by: Genscript ID: U218SIC030-3
Terms and licenses: Academic/Nonprofit Terms; Industry Terms: Not Available to Industry
Depositor comments: Please visit https://www.biorxiv.org/content/10.1101/2023.10.25.564061v1 for bioRxiv preprint.
How to cite: AA427 was a gift from John Doench (Addgene plasmid # 215961 ; http://n2t.net/addgene:215961 ; RRID:Addgene_215961)
